>Addgene plasmid #75784 | TKFC gRNA (BRDN0001146826) | addgene full sequence | sequence record 184560 | Addgene Assembled Sequence
CCCGGGTGCAAAGATGGATAAAGTTTTAAACAGAGAGGAATCTTTGCAGCTAATGGACCTTCTAGGTCTT
GAAAGGAGTGGGAATTGGCTCCGGTGCCCGTCAGTGGGCAGAGCGCACATCGCCCACAGTCCCCGAGAAG
TTGGGGGGAGGGGTCGGCAATTGATCCGGTGCCTAGAGAAGGTGGCGCGGGGTAAACTGGGAAAGTGATG
TCGTGTACTGGCTCCGCCTTTTTCCCGAGGGTGGGGGAGAACCGTATATAAGTGCAGTAGTCGCCGTGAA
CGTTCTTTTTCGCAACGGGTTTGCCGCCAGAACACAGGTAAGTGCCGTGTGTGGTTCCCGCGGGCCTGGC
CTCTTTACGGGTTATGGCCCTTGCGTGCCTTGAATTACTTCCACCTGGCTGCAGTACGTGATTCTTGATC
CCGAGCTTCGGGTTGGAAGTGGGTGGGAGAGTTCGAGGCCTTGCGCTTAAGGAGCCCCTTCGCCTCGTGC
TTGAGTTGAGGCCTGGCCTGGGCGCTGGGGCCGCCGCGTGCGAATCTGGTGGCACCTTCGCGCCTGTCTC
GCTGCTTTCGATAAGTCTCTAGCCATTTAAAATTTTTGATGACCTGCTGCGACGCTTTTTTTCTGGCAAG
ATAGTCTTGTAAATGCGGGCCAAGATCTGCACACTGGTATTTCGGTTTTTGGGGCCGCGGGCGGCGACGG
GGCCCGTGCGTCCCAGCGCACATGTTCGGCGAGGCGGGGCCTGCGAGCGCGGCCACCGAGAATCGGACGG
GGGTAGTCTCAAGCTGGCCGGCCTGCTCTGGTGCCTGGCCTCGCGCCGCCGTGTATCGCCCCGCCCTGGG
CGGCAAGGCTGGCCCGGTCGGCACCAGTTGCGTGAGCGGAAAGATGGCCGCTTCCCGGCCCTGCTGCAGG
GAGCTCAAAATGGAGGACGCGGCGCTCGGGAGAGCGGGCGGGTGAGTCACCCACACAAAGGAAAAGGGCC
TTTCCGTCCTCAGCCGTCGCTTCATGTGACTCCACGGAGTACCGGGCGCCGTCCAGGCACCTCGATTAGT
TCTCGAGCTTTTGGAGTACGTCGTCTTTAGGTTGGGGGGAGGGGTTTTATGCGATGGAGTTTCCCCACAC
TGAGTGGGTGGAGACTGAAGTTAGGCCAGCTTGGCACTTGATGTAATTCTCCTTGGAATTTGCCCTTTTT
GAGTTTGGATCTTGGTTCATTCTCAAGCCTCAGACAGTGGTTCAAAGTTTTTTTCTTCCATTTCAGGTGT
CGTGACGTACGGCCACCATGACCGAGTACAAGCCCACGGTGCGCCTCGCCACCCGCGACGACGTCCCCAG
GGCCGTACGCACCCTCGCCGCCGCGTTCGCCGACTACCCCGCCACGCGCCACACCGTCGATCCGGACCGC
CACATCGAGCGGGTCACCGAGCTGCAAGAACTCTTCCTCACGCGCGTCGGGCTCGACATCGGCAAGGTGT
GGGTCGCGGACGACGGCGCCGCCGTGGCGGTCTGGACCACGCCGGAGAGCGTCGAAGCGGGGGCGGTGTT
CGCCGAGATCGGCCCGCGCATGGCCGAGTTGAGCGGTTCCCGGCTGGCCGCGCAGCAACAGATGGAAGGC
CTCCTGGCGCCGCACCGGCCCAAGGAGCCCGCGTGGTTCCTGGCCACCGTCGGAGTCTCGCCCGACCACC
AGGGCAAGGGTCTGGGCAGCGCCGTCGTGCTCCCCGGAGTGGAGGCGGCCGAGCGCGCCGGGGTGCCCGC
CTTCCTGGAGACCTCCGCGCCCCGCAACCTCCCCTTCTACGAGCGGCTCGGCTTCACCGTCACCGCCGAC
GTCGAGGTGCCCGAAGGACCGCGCACCTGGTGCATGACCCGCAAGCCCGGTGCCTGAACGCGTTAAGTCG
ACAATCAACCTCTGGATTACAAAATTTGTGAAAGATTGACTGGTATTCTTAACTATGTTGCTCCTTTTAC
GCTATGTGGATACGCTGCTTTAATGCCTTTGTATCATGCTATTGCTTCCCGTATGGCTTTCATTTTCTCC
TCCTTGTATAAATCCTGGTTGCTGTCTCTTTATGAGGAGTTGTGGCCCGTTGTCAGGCAACGTGGCGTGG
TGTGCACTGTGTTTGCTGACGCAACCCCCACTGGTTGGGGCATTGCCACCACCTGTCAGCTCCTTTCCGG
GACTTTCGCTTTCCCCCTCCCTATTGCCACGGCGGAACTCATCGCCGCCTGCCTTGCCCGCTGCTGGACA
GGGGCTCGGCTGTTGGGCACTGACAATTCCGTGGTGTTGTCGGGGAAATCATCGTCCTTTCCTTGGCTGC
TCGCCTGTGTTGCCACCTGGATTCTGCGCGGGACGTCCTTCTGCTACGTCCCTTCGGCCCTCAATCCAGC
GGACCTTCCTTCCCGCGGCCTGCTGCCGGCTCTGCGGCCTCTTCCGCGTCTTCGCCTTCGCCCTCAGACG
AGTCGGATCTCCCTTTGGGCCGCCTCCCCGCGTCGACTTTAAGACCAATGACTTACAAGGCAGCTGTAGA
TCTTAGCCACTTTTTAAAAGAAAAGGGGGGACTGGAAGGGCTAATTCACTCCCAACGAAGACAAGATCTG
CTTTTTGCTTGTACTGGGTCTCTCTGGTTAGACCAGATCTGAGCCTGGGAGCTCTCTGGCTAACTAGGGA
ACCCACTGCTTAAGCCTCAATAAAGCTTGCCTTGAGTGCTTCAAGTAGTGTGTGCCCGTCTGTTGTGTGA
CTCTGGTAACTAGAGATCCCTCAGACCCTTTTAGTCAGTGTGGAAAATCTCTAGCAGTACGTATAGTAGT
TCATGTCATCTTATTATTCAGTATTTATAACTTGCAAAGAAATGAATATCAGAGAGTGAGAGGAACTTGT
TTATTGCAGCTTATAATGGTTACAAATAAAGCAATAGCATCACAAATTTCACAAATAAAGCATTTTTTTC
ACTGCATTCTAGTTGTGGTTTGTCCAAACTCATCAATGTATCTTATCATGTCTGGCTCTAGCTATCCCGC
CCCTAACTCCGCCCATCCCGCCCCTAACTCCGCCCAGTTCCGCCCATTCTCCGCCCCATGGCTGACTAAT
TTTTTTTATTTATGCAGAGGCCGAGGCCGCCTCGGCCTCTGAGCTATTCCAGAAGTAGTGAGGAGGCTTT
TTTGGAGGCCTAGGGACGTACCCAATTCGCCCTATAGTGAGTCGTATTACGCGCGCTCACTGGCCGTCGT
TTTACAACGTCGTGACTGGGAAAACCCTGGCGTTACCCAACTTAATCGCCTTGCAGCACATCCCCCTTTC
GCCAGCTGGCGTAATAGCGAAGAGGCCCGCACCGATCGCCCTTCCCAACAGTTGCGCAGCCTGAATGGCG
AATGGG
[124 nt withheld, positions 3367-3490]
C
[91 nt withheld, positions 3492-3582]
A
[49 nt withheld, positions 3584-3632]
CCTTTGACGTTGGAGTCCACGTTCTTT
[37 nt withheld, positions 3660-3696]
ACCCTATCTCGGTCTATTCTTTTGATTTATAAGGGATTTTGCCGATTTCGGCCTATTGGTTAAAAAATGA
GCTGATTTAACAAAAATTTAACGCGAATTTTAACAAAATATTAACGCTTACAATTTAGGTGGCACTTTTC
GGGGAAATGTGCGCGGAACCCCTATTTGTTTATTTTTCTAAATACATTCAAATATGTATCCGCTCATGAG
ACAATAACCCTGATAAATGCTTCAATAATATTGAAAAAGGAAGAGTATGAGTATTCAACATTTCCGTGTC
GCCCTTATTCCCTTTTTTGCGGCATTTTGCCTTCCTGTTTTTGCTCACCCAGAAACGCTGGTGAAAGTAA
AAGATGCTGAAGATCAGTTGGGTGCACGAGTGGGTTACATCGAACTGGATCTCAACAGCGGTAAGATCCT
TGAGAGTTTTCGCCCCGAAGAACGTTTTCCAATGATGAGCACTTTTAAAGTTCTGCTATGTGGCGCGGTA
TTATCCCGTATTGACGCCGGGCAAGAGCAACTCGGTCGCCGCATACACTATTCTCAGAATGACTTGGTTG
AGTACTCACCAGTCACAGAAAAGCATCTTACGGATGGCATGACAGTAAGAGAATTATGCAGTGCTGCCAT
AACCATGAGTGATAACACTGCGGCCAACTTACTTCTGACAACGATCGGAGGACCGAAGGAGCTAACCGCT
TTTTTGCACAACATGGGGGATCATGTAACTCGCCTTGATCGTTGGGAACCGGAGCTGAATGAAGCCATAC
CAAACGACGAGCGTGACACCACGATGCCTGTAGCAATGGCAACAACGTTGCGCAAACTATTAACTGGCGA
ACTACTTACTCTAGCTTCCCGGCAACAATTAATAGACTGGATGGAGGCGGATAAAGTTGCAGGACCACTT
CTGCGCTCGGCCCTTCCGGCTGGCTGGTTTATTGCTGATAAATCTGGAGCCGGTGAGCGTGGGTCTCGCG
GTATCATTGCAGCACTGGGGCCAGATGGTAAGCCCTCCCGTATCGTAGTTATCTACACGACGGGGAGTCA
GGCAACTATGGATGAACGAAATAGACAGATCGCTGAGATAGGTGCCTCACTGATTAAGCATTGGTAACTG
TCAGACCAAGTTTACTCATATATACTTTAGATTGATTTAAAACTTCATTTTTAATTTAAAAGGATCTAGG
TGAAGATCCTTTTTGATAATCTCATGACCAAAATCCCTTAACGTGAGTTTTCGTTCCACTGAGCGTCAGA
CCCCGTAGAAAAGATCAAAGGATCTTCTTGAGATCCTTTTTTTCTGCGCGTAATCTGCTGCTTGCAAACA
AAAAAACCACCGCTACCAGCGGTGGTTTGTTTGCCGGATCAAGAGCTACCAACTCTTTTTCCGAAGGTAA
CTGGCTTCAGCAGAGCGCAGATACCAAATACTGTTCTTCTAGTGTAGCCGTAGTTAGGCCACCACTTCAA
GAACTCTGTAGCACCGCCTACATACCTCGCTCTGCTAATCCTGTTACCAGTGGCTGCTGCCAGTGGCGAT
AAGTCGTGTCTTACCGGGTTGGACTCAAGACGATAGTTACCGGATAAGGCGCAGCGGTCGGGCTGAACGG
GGGGTTCGTGCACACAGCCCAGCTTGGAGCGAACGACCTACACCGAACTGAGATACCTACAGCGTGAGCT
ATGAGAAAGCGCCACGCTTCCCGAAGGGAGAAAGGCGGACAGGTATCCGGTAAGCGGCAGGGTCGGAACA
GGAGAGCGCACGAGGGAGCTTCCAGGGGGAAACGCCTGGTATCTTTATAGTCCTGTCGGGTTTCGCCACC
TCTGACTTGAGCGTCGATTTTTGTGATGCTCGTCAGGGGGGCGGAGCCTATGGAAAAACGCCAGCAACGC
GGCCTTTTTACGGTTCCTGGCCTTTTGCTGGCCTTTTGCTCACATGTTCTTTCCTGCGTTATCCCCTGAT
TCTGTGGATAACCGTATTACCGCCTTTGAGTGAGCTGATACCGCTCGCCGCAGCCGAACGACCGAGCGCA
GCGAGTCAGTGAGCGAGGAAGCGGAAGAGCGCCCAATACGCAAACCGCCTCTCCCCGCGCGTTGGCCGAT
TCATTAATGCAGCTGGCACGACAGGTTTCCCGACTGGAAAGCGGGCAGTGAGCGCAACGCAATTAATGTG
AGTTAGCTCACTCATTAGGCACCCCAGGCTTTACACTTTATGCTTCCGGCTCGTATGTTGTGTGGAATTG
TGAGCGGATAACAATTTCACACAGGAAACAGCTATGACCATGATTACGCCAAGCGCGCAATTAACCCTCA
CTAAAGGGAACAAAAGCTGGAGCTGCAAGCTTAATGTAGTCTTATGCAATACTCTTGTAGTCTTGCAACA
TGGTAACGATGAGTTAGCAACATGCCTTACAAGGAGAGAAAAAGCACCGTGCATGCCGATTGGTGGAAGT
AAGGTGGTACGATCGTGCCTTATTAGGAAGGCAACAGACGGGTCTGACATGGATTGGACGAACCACTGAA
TTGCCGCATTGCAGAGATATTGTATTTAAGTGCCTAGCTCGATACATAAACGGGTCTCTCTGGTTAGACC
AGATCTGAGCCTGGGAGCTCTCTGGCTAACTAGGGAACCCACTGCTTAAGCCTCAATAAAGCTTGCCTTG
AGTGCTTCAAGTAGTGTGTGCCCGTCTGTTGTGTGACTCTGGTAACTAGAGATCCCTCAGACCCTTTTAG
TCAGTGTGGAAAATCTCTAGCAGTGGCGCCCGAACAGGGACTTGAAAGCGAAAGGGAAACCAGAGGAGCT
CTCTCGACGCAGGACTCGGCTTGCTGAAGCGCGCACGGCAAGAGGCGAGGGGCGGCGACTGGTGAGTACG
CCAAAAATTTTGACTAGCGGAGGCTAGAAGGAGAGAGATGGGTGCGAGAGCGTCAGTATTAAGCGGGGGA
GAATTAGATCGCGATGGGAAAAAATTCGGTTAAGGCCAGGGGGAAAGAAAAAATATAAATTAAAACATAT
AGTATGGGCAAGCAGGGAGCTAGAACGATTCGCAGTTAATCCTGGCCTGTTAGAAACATCAGAAGGCTGT
AGACAAATACTGGGACAGCTACAACCATCCCTTCAGACAGGATCAGAAGAACTTAGATCATTATATAATA
CAGTAGCAACCCTCTATTGTGTGCATCAAAGGATAGAGATAAAAGACACCAAGGAAGCTTTAGACAAGAT
AGAGGAAGAGCAAAACAAAAGTAAGACCACCGCACAGCAAGCGGCCGCTGATCTTCAGACCTGGAGGAGG
AGATATGAGGGACAATTGGAGAAGTGAATTATATAAATATAAAGTAGTAAAAATTGAACCATTAGGAGTA
GCACCCACCAAGGCAAAGAGAAGAGTGGTGCAGAGAGAAAAAAGAGCAGTGGGAATAGGAGCTTTGTTCC
TTGGGTTCTTGGGAGCAGCAGGAAGCACTATGGGCGCAGCGTCAATGACGCTGACGGTACAGGCCAGACA
ATTATTGTCTGGTATAGTGCAGCAGCAGAACAATTTGCTGAGGGCTATTGAGGCGCAACAGCATCTGTTG
CAACTCACAGTCTGGGGCATCAAGCAGCTCCAGGCAAGAATCCTGGCTGTGGAAAGATACCTAAAGGATC
AACAGCTCCTGGGGATTTGGGGTTGCTCTGGAAAACTCATTTGCACCACTGCTGTGCCTTGGAATGCTAG
TTGGAGTAATAAATCTCTGGAACAGATTTGGAATCACACGACCTGGATGGAGTGGGACAGAGAAATTAAC
AATTACACAAGCTTAATACACTCCTTAATTGAAGAATCGCAAAACCAGCAAGAAAAGAATGAACAAGAAT
TATTGGAATTAGATAAATGGGCAAGTTTGTGGAATTGGTTTAACATAACAAATTGGCTGTGGTATATAAA
ATTATTCATAATGATAGTAGGAGGCTTGGTAGGTTTAAGAATAGTTTTTGCTGTACTTTCTATAGTGAAT
AGAGTTAGGCAGGGATATTCACCATTATCGTTTCAGACCCACCTCCCAACCCCGAGGGGACCCAGAGAGG
GCCTATTTCCCATGATTCCTTCATATTTGCATATACGATACAAGGCTGTTAGAGAGATAATTAGAATTAA
TTTGACTGTAAACACAAAGATATTAGTACAAAATACGTGACGTAGAAAGTAATAATTTCTTGGGTAGTTT
GCAGTTTTAAAATTATGTTTTAAAATGGACTATCATATGCTTACCGTAACTTGAAAGTATTTCGATTTCT
TGGCTTTATATATCTTGTGGAAAGGACGAAACACCGTATCGTGAAGAACTACACTGGTTTTAGAGCTAGA
AATAGCAAGTTAAAATAAGGCTAGTCCGTTATCAACTTGAAAAAGTGGCACCGAGTCGGTGCTTTTTTAA
GCTTGGCGTAACTAGATCTTGAGACAAATGGCAGTATTCATCCACAATTTTAAAAGAAAAGGGGGGATTG
GGGGGTACAGTGCAGGGGAAAGAATAGTAGACATAATAGCAACAGACATACAAACTAAAGAATTACAAAA
ACAAATTACAAAAATTCAAAATTTTCGGGTTTATTACAGGGACAGCAGAGATCCACTTTGGCGCCGGCTC
GAGGGGG
Features (pLannotate 1.2.2; 29 found; start..end, strand, type, name):
     14..80      +  CDS            small t antigen (fragment): SV40 (simian virus 40) small t antigen
    106..317     +  promoter       EF-1α core promoter: core promoter for human elongation factor EF-1α
    318..1256    +  intron         EF-1α intron A: intron upstream of the start codon of human EF-1α
   1278..1877    +  CDS            PuroR (fragment): puromycin N-acetyltransferase; pac from Streptomyces; confers resistance to puromycin
   1893..2481    +  misc_feature   WPRE: woodchuck hepatitis virus posttranscriptional regulatory element
   2532..2551    +  misc_feature   cPPT/CTS (fragment): central polypurine tract and central termination sequence of HIV-1
   2553..2786    +  LTR            3' LTR (ΔU3): self-inactivating 3' long terminal repeat (LTR) from HIV-1
   2864..2985    +  polyA_signal   SV40 poly(A) signal: SV40 polyadenylation signal
   3025..3160    +  rep_origin     SV40 ori: SV40 origin of replication
   3181..3199    -  promoter       T7 promoter: promoter for bacteriophage T7 RNA polymerase
   3207..3362    +  CDS            lacZα (fragment): LacZα fragment of β-galactosidase; lacZ fragment
   3367..3795    +  rep_origin     f1 ori (sequence partly withheld): f1 bacteriophage origin of replication; arrow indicates direction of (+) strand synthesis
   3848..3952    +  promoter       AmpR promoter: bla
   3953..4813    +  CDS            AmpR: β-lactamase; bla; confers resistance to ampicillin, carbenicillin, and related antibiotics
   4984..5572    +  rep_origin     ori: high-copy-number ColE1/pMB1/pBR322/pUC origin of replication
   5755..5847    +  CDS            lacI (fragment): lac repressor; lacI; The lac repressor binds to the lac operator to inhibit transcription in E. coli. This inhibition can be relieved by adding lactose or isopropyl-β-D-thiogalactopyranoside (IPTG).
   5860..5881    +  protein_bind   CAP binding site: CAP binding activates transcription in the presence of cAMP. E. coli catabolite activator protein
   5896..5926    +  promoter       lac promoter: promoter for the E. coli lac operon
   5934..5950    +  protein_bind   lac operator: The lac repressor binds to the lac operator to inhibit transcription in E. coli. This inhibition can be relieved by adding lactose or isopropyl-β-D-thiogalactopyranoside (IPTG). lac repressor encoded by lacI
   5995..6013    +  promoter       T3 promoter: promoter for bacteriophage T3 RNA polymerase
   6041..6267    +  promoter       RSV promoter: Rous sarcoma virus enhancer/promoter
   6268..6448    +  LTR            5' LTR (truncated): truncated 5' long terminal repeat (LTR) from HIV-1
   6495..6620    +  misc_feature   HIV-1 Ψ: packaging signal of human immunodeficiency virus type 1
   6604..6967    +  CDS            HIV-1 gag (fragment): gag protein from human immunodeficiency virus 1; gag
   7113..7346    +  misc_feature   RRE: The Rev response element (RRE) of HIV-1 allows for Rev-dependent mRNA export from the nucleus to the cytoplasm.
   7723..7749    +  CDS            Rev (fragment): human immunodeficiency virus 1 (HIV-1) Rev protein; rev; enhances nuclear export of unspliced and incompletely spliced viral mRNAs
   7753..7993    +  promoter       U6 promoter: RNA polymerase III promoter for human U6 snRNA
   8023..8098    +  misc_RNA       gRNA scaffold: guide RNA scaffold for the Streptococcus pyogenes CRISPR/Cas9 system
   8154..8271    +  misc_feature   cPPT/CTS: central polypurine tract and central termination sequence of HIV-1
