[The description below was written by a language model from this plasmid's Addgene catalogue record and pLannotate feature annotations shown in this document.]
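Description:
TKFC gRNA (BRDN0001146826) is a third-generation lentiviral CRISPR guide plasmid built on the lentiGuide-Puro backbone, carrying a single guide RNA directed against human TKFC (also recorded under the gene symbol DAK; designed against the NM_015533.3 transcript). The 8.3 kb plasmid is propagated in E. coli through a high-copy ColE1/pUC-type origin with ampicillin selection from the β-lactamase gene. The bacterial backbone also contains an f1 origin, an SV40 origin and poly(A) signal, and remnants of a lac/T7/T3 cloning region.

The transfer cassette is framed by an RSV promoter fused to a truncated HIV-1 5' LTR and a self-inactivating ΔU3 3' LTR. The RSV promoter allows Tat-independent production of genomic RNA in packaging cells, and the ΔU3 deletion leaves the integrated provirus without LTR promoter activity. The Ψ packaging signal, a partial gag region, the RRE for Rev-dependent nuclear export and a cPPT/CTS element support packaging and transduction. Within this unit, the human U6 RNA polymerase III promoter drives the TKFC-specific spacer fused to the Streptococcus pyogenes gRNA scaffold. Downstream, an EF-1α core promoter with its intron A expresses puromycin N-acetyltransferase, followed by a WPRE to enhance transcript expression, so transduced mammalian cells can be selected with puromycin.

The plasmid does not encode Cas9. It is meant to be used with a separate Cas9 vector such as lentiCas9-Blast, or in cells that already express Cas9, to disrupt TKFC. It belongs to a human kinome gRNA collection designed with optimized rules for on-target activity and reduced off-target effects.
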