Addgene plasmid #75784: TKFC gRNA (BRDN0001146826)
Purpose: 3rd generation lentiviral gRNA plasmid targeting human TKFC
Depositing lab: John Doench & David Root. Depositing organization: Broad Institute. Publication: Optimized sgRNA design to maximize activity and minimize off-target effects of CRISPR-Cas9. Doench JG, Fusi N, Sullender M, Hegde M, Vaimberg EW, Donovan KF, Smith I, Tothova Z, Wilen C, Orchard R, Virgin HW, Listgarten J, Root DE. Nat Biotechnol. 2016 Jan 18. doi: 10.1038/nbt.3437. PubMed 26780180.
Backbone
  Vector backbone: lentiGuide-Puro
  Backbone manufacturer: Zhang Lab (Addgene plasmid # 52963)
  Vector type: Mammalian Expression, Lentiviral, CRISPR
  Selectable markers: Puromycin
Growth in bacteria
  Bacterial resistance: Ampicillin, 100 μg/mL
  Growth temperature: 37°C
  Growth strain: DH5alpha
  Copy number: High Copy
Gene/Insert
  Gene/Insert name: TKFC (alt names: TKFC; NM_015533.3)
  gRNA/shRNA sequence: TATCGTGAAGAACTACACTG
  Species: H. sapiens (human)
  Entrez Gene: DAK (a.k.a. NET45)
  Promoter: hU6
  Cloning method: Unknown
  Sequencing primers: 5′ U6-F; 3′ pS2-R
Terms and licenses: Academic/Nonprofit Terms; Industry Terms: Not Available to Industry
Depositor comments: The gRNA was designed to target the following Genbank reference sequence(s): NM_015533.3. Note that this plasmid does NOT contain Cas9. It should be used in conjunction with lentiCas9-Blast (Addgene #52962) or otherwise with cell lines already expressing Cas9. Browse the full kinome gRNA library at http://www.addgene.org/pooled-library/broadgpp-human-kinome/ or visit http://www.broadinstitute.org/rnai/public/ for detailed protocols and information.
How to cite: TKFC gRNA (BRDN0001146826) was a gift from John Doench & David Root (Addgene plasmid # 75784 ; http://n2t.net/addgene:75784 ; RRID:Addgene_75784)
