>Addgene plasmid #75784 | TKFC gRNA (BRDN0001146826) | depositor partial sequence | sequence record 143244 | Target Sequence
TATCGTGAAGAACTACACTG
