>Addgene plasmid #75784 | TKFC gRNA (BRDN0001146826) | addgene partial sequence | sequence record 184559 | hU6-F
GTGACGTAGAAAGTAATAATTTCTTGGGTAGTTTGCAGTTTTAAAATTATGTTTTAAAATGGACTATCAT
ATGCTTACCGTAACTTGAAAGTATTTCGATTTCTTGGCTTTATATATCTTGTGGAAAGGACGAAACACCG
TATCGTGAAGAACTACACTGGTTTTAGAGCTAGAAATAGCAAGTTAAAATAAGGCTAGTCCGTTATCAAC
TTGAAAAAGTGGCACCGAGTCGGTGCTTTTTTAAGCTTGGCGTAACTAGATCTTGAGACAAATGGCAGTA
TTCATCCACAATTTTAAAAGAAAAGGGGGGATTGGGGGGTACAGTGCAGGGGAAAGAATAGTAGACATAA
TAGCAACAGACATACAAACTAAAGAATTACAAAAACAAATTACAAAAATTCAAAATTTTCGGGTTTATTA
CAGGGACAGCAGAGATCCACTTTGGCGCCGGCTCGAGGGGGCCCGGGTGCAAAGATGGATAAAGTTTTAA
ACAGAGAGGAATCTTTGCAGCTAATGGACCTTCTAGGTCTTGAAAGGAGTGGGAATTGGCTCCGGTGCCC
GTCAGTGGGC
